Addgene plasmid #241121: pDMJ2-SARS-CoV-2-Spike (XBB-1a)
Purpose: Expresses SARS-CoV-2 spike (XBB-1a) protein for creating pseudotyped virus
Depositing lab: Jeremy Luban. Depositing organization: University of Massachusetts, Worcester. Publication: Computationally designed proteins mimic antibody immune evasion in viral evolution. Youssef N, Gurev S, Ghantous F, Brock KP, Jaimes JA, Thadani NN, Dauphin A, Sherman AC, Yurkovetskiy L, Soto D, Estanboulieh R, Kotzen B, Notin P, Kollasch AW, Cohen AA, Dross SE, Erasmus J, Fuller DH, Bjorkman PJ, Lemieux JE, Luban J, Seaman MS, Marks DS. Immunity. 2025 May 6:S1074-7613(25)00178-5. doi: 10.1016/j.immuni.2025.04.015. PubMed 40345199.
Backbone
  Vector backbone: pDMJ2
  Vector type: Mammalian Expression
Growth in bacteria
  Bacterial resistance: Ampicillin, 100 μg/mL
  Growth temperature: 37°C
  Growth strain: DH5alpha
  Copy number: High Copy
Gene/Insert
  Gene/Insert name: Spike (XBB-1a)
  Species: SARS-CoV-2
  Mutation: T19I,L24del,P25del,P26del,A27S,V83A,G142D,Y144del,H146Q,Q183E,V213E,G339H,R346T,L368I,S371F,S373P,S375F,T376A,D405N,R408S,K417N,N440K,V445P,G446S,N460K,S477N,T478K,E484A,F486S,F490S,S494R,Q498R,N501Y,Y505H,D614G,H655Y,N679K,P681H,N764K,D796Y,Q954H,N969K
  Entrez Gene: S (a.k.a. GU280_gp02, spike glycoprotein)
  Cloning method: Gene Synthesis
Terms and licenses: Academic/Nonprofit Terms; Industry Terms: Not Available to Industry
How to cite: pDMJ2-SARS-CoV-2-Spike (XBB-1a) was a gift from Jeremy Luban (Addgene plasmid # 241121 ; http://n2t.net/addgene:241121 ; RRID:Addgene_241121)
