[The description below was written by a language model from this plasmid's Addgene catalogue record and pLannotate feature annotations shown in this document.]
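Description:
pDMJ2-SARS-CoV-2-Spike (XBB-1a) is a 7,380-nt mammalian expression plasmid built on the pDMJ2 backbone. It carries a synthesized SARS-CoV-2 spike glycoprotein gene corresponding to an XBB-lineage variant designated XBB-1a. It is propagated in E. coli as a high-copy plasmid through a ColE1/pUC-type origin of replication and is selected with ampicillin through a β-lactamase gene driven by its own bla promoter. A short fragment of the pBR322 basis-of-mobility region is also annotated in the backbone.

The spike open reading frame (about 3.75 kb) sits downstream of a composite regulatory region: the human cytomegalovirus immediate-early enhancer and promoter, then a fragment annotated as a truncated HTLV-1 5' LTR, then a fragment of modified CMV intron A. LTR-derived leader and intron elements of this kind are commonly placed in the 5' untranslated region to improve transcript processing and raise expression. Transcripts terminate at a bovine growth hormone polyadenylation signal immediately after the coding sequence. No epitope tag, reporter or mammalian selection marker is annotated, which suggests the plasmid is meant for transient transfection.

Relative to the reference spike, the insert carries a large set of substitutions and deletions. These include N-terminal domain changes (for example the 24–26 deletion and the Y144 deletion), many receptor-binding domain changes (such as G339H, R346T, K417N, V445P, N460K, F486S, F490S, S494R and N501Y), and D614G, P681H and several S2 mutations. The stated purpose is to supply this spike as the envelope glycoprotein for making pseudotyped virus. The record does not specify the partner packaging and reporter constructs that would be co-transfected with it.
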