Features (pLannotate 1.2.2; 10 found; start..end, strand, type, name):
      1..3753    +  CDS            S (sequence partly withheld): SPIKE_SARS2 - Experimental evidence at protein level: Swiss-Prot protein existence level 1. [Spike glycoprotein]: May down-regulate host tetherin (BST2) by lysosomal degradation, thereby counteracting its antiviral activity. From Severe acute respiratory syndrome coronavirus 2 (2019-nCoV) (SARS-CoV-2).
   3776..4000    +  polyA_signal   bGH poly(A) signal: bovine growth hormone polyadenylation signal
   4415..5003    -  rep_origin     ori: high-copy-number ColE1/pMB1/pBR322/pUC origin of replication
   5174..6034    -  CDS            AmpR: β-lactamase; bla; confers resistance to ampicillin, carbenicillin, and related antibiotics
   6035..6139    -  promoter       AmpR promoter: bla
   6179..6236    +  misc_feature   bom (fragment): basis of mobility region from pBR322
   6322..6701    +  enhancer       CMV enhancer: human cytomegalovirus immediate early enhancer
   6702..6905    +  promoter       CMV promoter: human cytomegalovirus (CMV) immediate early promoter
   6994..7221    +  LTR            5' LTR (truncated) (fragment): truncated 5' long terminal repeat (LTR) from human T-cell leukemia virus (HTLV) type 1
   7225..7335    +  intron         CMV intron (fragment): modified intron A from human cytomegalovirus
>Addgene plasmid #241121 | pDMJ2-SARS-CoV-2-Spike (XBB-1a) | addgene full sequence | sequence record 486244 | Addgene NGS Result
ATGTTCGTGTTTCTGGTTCTTCTTCCCCTGGTGTCTAGTCAG
[855 nt withheld, positions 43-897]
AAAAGCTTCACAGTCGAGAAGGGCATTTACCAGACGAGCAACTTCAGAGTTCAGCCCACAGAGAGCATCG
TTCGCTTCCCCAACATTACCAATTTGTGCCCATTCCACGAGGTCTTTAACGCAACTACCTTTGCCAGTGT
TTACGCCTGGAACAGGAAACGGATATCCAATTGCGTGGCCGATTACAGCGTAATCTACAATTTCGCTCCC
TTTTTCGCCTTTAAATGCTACGGTGTCTCCCCTACGAAGCTGAATGATCTGTGCTTTACTAATGTCTATG
CGGACAGCTTCGTTATTAGAGGTAACGAGGTCAGCCAAATCGCCCCAGGGCAGACTGGAAACATAGCCGA
CTACAATTACAAACTGCCAGATGATTTCACCGGCTGCGTCATCGCCTGGAACTCCAATAAGCTCGATAGT
AAACCCAGCGGCAATTACAACTATCTCTATAGGCTGTTTCGAAAGAGCAAGCTGAAACCTTTTGAGCGGG
ACATTTCAACAGAGATCTACCAGGCCGGAAACAAGCCCTGCAACGGGGTCGCCGGGAGCAATTGTTACAG
CCCGCTGCAACGGTATGGATTTCGGCCGACTTACGGCGTTGGCCACCAGCCATATCGGGTGGTGGTGCTG
TCATTTGAGCTGCTTCATGCGCCTGCTACAGTATGTGGGCCTAAAAAGTCTACCAATCTGGTGAAAAATA
AGTGCGTGAACTTCAACTTCAATGGCCTCACCGGGACAGGCGTGTTGACAGAATCCAATAAGAAATTCCT
GCCATTCCAGCAGTTCGGCAGGGATATCGCAGACACGACCGATGCGGTGCGAGATCCCCAGACATTGGAG
ATTCTGGACATTACTCCTTGTTCTTTTGGAGGAGTGAGTGTTATTACTCCCGGCACAAATACCTCAAATC
AAGTCGCTGTGCTGTATCAAGGTGTAAACTGTACCGAGGTCCCCGTGGCTATTCACGCCGACCAGCTGAC
CCCAACATGGCGGGTATACAGCACCGGTTCTAATGTATTCCAGACCAGAGCCGGCTGCCTCATTGGAGCC
GAGTACGTGAACAACTCTTATGAATGTGATATACCGATTGGAGCAGGTATCTGCGCCTCTTATCAGACCC
AGACAAAGAGCCACAGAAGGGCTAGGAGCGTGGCCTCCCAGTCCATAATCGCCTATACAATGTCACTGGG
GGCTGAAAATTCAGTGGCATACAGTAACAACTCTATCGCTATCCCCACAAATTTTACCATCTCTGTGACT
ACAGAGATCCTGCCAGTGTCTATGACTAAAACCTCCGTGGACTGTACCATGTACATCTGTGGTGATAGCA
CCGAATGTTCCAACCTGCTCCTGCAGTACGGCAGCTTCTGCACACAGCTGAAGAGGGCACTGACAGGAAT
CGCCGTCGAACAGGATAAGAACACTCAGGAGGTGTTTGCGCAGGTTAAGCAGATTTACAAGACGCCACCA
ATCAAGTACTTCGGTGGGTTCAATTTCTCTCAAATTCTGCCTGATCCTTCTAAGCCATCTAAGCGGAGCT
TTATAGAGGATTTGCTCTTTAATAAGGTGACCCTCGCCGATGCTGGATTTATTAAGCAGTATGGCGACTG
TTTGGGAGACATTGCTGCTCGCGATCTGATATGTGCCCAGAAATTCAACGGGCTGACCGTACTCCCACCG
CTGCTCACTGATGAGATGATCGCACAATATACCAGCGCCCTGCTGGCCGGCACTATTACATCCGGCTGGA
CGTTCGGAGCAGGAGCCGCACTGCAAATACCTTTTGCCATGCAGATGGCATATCGCTTCAATGGGATCGG
GGTGACCCAGAACGTCCTGTACGAAAACCAGAAACTTATCGCTAACCAGTTCAATTCCGCCATTGGTAAA
ATCCAGGACAGCTTGAGTTCCACAGCCAGCGCCCTCGGGAAATTGCAAGATGTAGTCAATCACAATGCAC
AAGCCCTGAATACTCTCGTCAAGCAACTGTCATCCAAGTTCGGTGCTATATCCTCCGTGCTGAATGATAT
CCTTAGTAGATTGGATAAGGTGGAGGCAGAAGTCCAGATCGACCGGCTTATTACTGGAAGGCTGCAGAGT
CTGCAGACGTACGTCACGCAGCAGCTTATCAGAGCCGCCGAGATTAGAGCATCTGCGAATCTGGCTGCTA
CAAAGATGAGTGAATGCGTGCTCGGGCAATCAAAGCGGGTCGACTTTTGTGGGAAGGGGTACCACCTCAT
GAGCTTCCCCCAATCCGCCCCACATGGCGTTGTGTTCCTGCATGTTACTTACGTTCCCGCTCAAGAGAAG
AACTTTACTACCGCTCCGGCGATCTGCCACGACGGTAAGGCACACTTTCCACGCGAAGGCGTCTTTGTTA
GCAATGGAACACACTGGTTTGTTACCCAGAGGAACTTTTATGAGCCCCAGATAATCACAACCGACAACAC
ATTCGTATCTGGGAACTGTGACGTAGTTATTGGGATCGTGAACAACACCGTGTACGATCCTCTCCAACCG
GAACTTGACTCTTTCAAGGAGGAACTGGATAAGTACTTTAAGAATCACACCTCACCCGATGTTGACCTCG
GCGACATTTCAGGAATTAATGCTAGCGTGGTGAACATCCAGAAAGAGATTGATAGACTTAACGAAGTGGC
CAAGAACCTCAACGAATCACTTATTGACCTGCAGGAGCTGGGAAAATATGAGCAGTACATTAAATGGCCT
TGGTACATTTGGCTGGGCTTTATAGCAGGCCTGATCGCTATCGTCATGGTGACCATCATGCTTTGTTGTA
TGACTAGCTGCTGCAGCTGCCTCAAGGGCTGTTGTAGCTGCGGCTCTTGCTGTAAATAATGATGAGGATC
CAGATCTGCTGTGCCTTCTAGTTGCCAGCCATCTGTTGTTTGCCCCTCCCCCGTGCCTTCCTTGACCCTG
GAAGGTGCCACTCCCACTGTCCTTTCCTAATAAAATGAGGAAATTGCATCGCATTGTCTGAGTAGGTGTC
ATTCTATTCTGGGGGGTGGGGTGGGGCAGGACAGCAAGGGGGAGGATTGGGAAGACAATAGCAGGCATGC
TGGGGATGCGGTGGGCTCTATGGGTACCCAGGTGCTGAAGAATTGACCCGGTTCCTCCTGGGCCAGAAAG
AAGCAGGCACATCCCCTTCTCTGTGACACACCCTGTCCACGCCCCTGGTTCTTAGTTCCAGCCCCACTCA
TAGGACACTCATAGCTCAGGAGGGCTCCGCCTTCAATCCCACCCGCTAAAGTACTTGGAGCGGTCTCTCC
CTCCCTCATCAGCCCACCAAACCAAACCTAGCCTCCAAGAGTGGGAAGAAATTAAAGCAAGATAGGCTAT
TAAGTGCAGAGGGAGAGAAAATGCCTCCAACATGTGAGGAAGTAATGAGAGAAATCATAGAATTTTAAGG
CCATGATTTAAGGCCAATCGGAAAGAACATGTGAGCAAAAGGCCAGCAAAAGGCCAGGAACCGTAAAAAG
GCCGCGTTGCTGGCGTTTTTCCATAGGCTCCGCCCCCCTGACGAGCATCACAAAAATCGACGCTCAAGTC
AGAGGTGGCGAAACCCGACAGGACTATAAAGATACCAGGCGTTTCCCCCTGGAAGCTCCCTCGTGCGCTC
TCCTGTTCCGACCCTGCCGCTTACCGGATACCTGTCCGCCTTTCTCCCTTCGGGAAGCGTGGCGCTTTCT
CATAGCTCACGCTGTAGGTATCTCAGTTCGGTGTAGGTCGTTCGCTCCAAGCTGGGCTGTGTGCACGAAC
CCCCCGTTCAGCCCGACCGCTGCGCCTTATCCGGTAACTATCGTCTTGAGTCCAACCCGGTAAGACACGA
CTTATCGCCACTGGCAGCAGCCACTGGTAACAGGATTAGCAGAGCGAGGTATGTAGGCGGTGCTACAGAG
TTCTTGAAGTGGTGGCCTAACTACGGCTACACTAGAAGAACAGTATTTGGTATCTGCGCTCTGCTGAAGC
CAGTTACCTTCGGAAAAAGAGTTGGTAGCTCTTGATCCGGCAAACAAACCACCGCTGGTAGCGGTGGTTT
TTTTGTTTGCAAGCAGCAGATTACGCGCAGAAAAAAAGGATCTCAAGAAGATCCTTTGATCTTTTCTACG
GGGTCTGACGCTCAGTGGAACGAAAACTCACGTTAAGGGATTTTGGTCATGAGATTATCAAAAAGGATCT
TCACCTAGATCCTTTTAAATTAAAAATGAAGTTTTAAATCAATCTAAAGTATATATGAGTAAACTTGGTC
TGACAGTTACCAATGCTTAATCAGTGAGGCACCTATCTCAGCGATCTGTCTATTTCGTTCATCCATAGTT
GCCTGACTCCCCGTCGTGTAGATAACTACGATACGGGAGGGCTTACCATCTGGCCCCAGTGCTGCAATGA
TACCGCGAGACCCACGCTCACCGGCTCCAGATTTATCAGCAATAAACCAGCCAGCCGGAAGGGCCGAGCG
CAGAAGTGGTCCTGCAACTTTATCCGCCTCCATCCAGTCTATTAATTGTTGCCGGGAAGCTAGAGTAAGT
AGTTCGCCAGTTAATAGTTTGCGCAACGTTGTTGCCATTGCTACAGGCATCGTGGTGTCACGCTCGTCGT
TTGGTATGGCTTCATTCAGCTCCGGTTCCCAACGATCAAGGCGAGTTACATGATCCCCCATGTTGTGCAA
AAAAGCGGTTAGCTCCTTCGGTCCTCCGATCGTTGTCAGAAGTAAGTTGGCCGCAGTGTTATCACTCATG
GTTATGGCAGCACTGCATAATTCTCTTACTGTCATGCCATCCGTAAGATGCTTTTCTGTGACTGGTGAGT
ACTCAACCAAGTCATTCTGAGAATAGTGTATGCGGCGACCGAGTTGCTCTTGCCCGGCGTCAATACGGGA
TAATACCGCGCCACATAGCAGAACTTTAAAAGTGCTCATCATTGGAAAACGTTCTTCGGGGCGAAAACTC
TCAAGGATCTTACCGCTGTTGAGATCCAGTTCGATGTAACCCACTCGTGCACCCAACTGATCTTCAGCAT
CTTTTACTTTCACCAGCGTTTCTGGGTGAGCAAAAACAGGAAGGCAAAATGCCGCAAAAAAGGGAATAAG
GGCGACACGGAAATGTTGAATACTCATACTCTTCCTTTTTCAATATTATTGAAGCATTTATCAGGGTTAT
TGTCTCATGAGCGGATACATATTTGAATGTATTTAGAAAAATAAACAAATAGGGGTTCCGCGCACATTTC
CCCGAAAAGTGCCACCTGACGTCCCAATGATTGCACCATATGCGGTGTGAAATACCGCACAGATGCGTAA
GGAGAAAATACCGCATCAGATTGGCTATTGGCCATTGCATACGTTGTATCCATATCATAATATGTACATT
TATATTGGCTCATGTCCAACATTACCGCCATGTTGACATTGATTATTGACTAGTTATTAATAGTAATCAA
TTACGGGGTCATTAGTTCATAGCCCATATATGGAGTTCCGCGTTACATAACTTACGGTAAATGGCCCGCC
TGGCTGACCGCCCAACGACCCCCGCCCATTGACGTCAATAATGACGTATGTTCCCATAGTAACGCCAATA
GGGACTTTCCATTGACGTCAATGGGTGGAGTATTTACGGTAAACTGCCCACTTGGCAGTACATCAAGTGT
ATCATATGCCAAGTACGCCCCCTATTGACGTCAATGACGGTAAATGGCCCGCCTGGCATTATGCCCAGTA
CATGACCTTATGGGACTTTCCTACTTGGCAGTACATCTACGTATTAGTCATCGCTATTACCATGGTGATG
CGGTTTTGGCAGTACATCAATGGGCGTGGATAGCGGTTTGACTCACGGGGATTTCCAAGTCTCCACCCCA
TTGACGTCAATGGGAGTTTGTTTTGGCACCAAAATCAACGGGACTTTCCAAAATGTCGTAACAACTCCGC
CCCATTGACGCAAATGGGCGGTAGGCGTGTACGGTGGGAGGTCTATATAAGCAGAGCTCGTTTAGTGAAC
CGTCAGATCGCCTGGAGACGCCATCCACGCTGTTTTGACCTCCATAGAAGACACCGGGACCGATCCAGCC
TCCATCGGCTCGCATCTCTCCTTCACGCGCCCGCCGCCCTACCTGAGGCCGCCATCCACGCCGGTTGAGT
CGCGTTCTGCCGCCTCCCGCCTGTGGTGCCTCCTGAACTGCGTCCGCCGTCTAGGTAAGTTTAAAGCTCA
GGTCGAGACCGGGCCTTTGTCCGGCGCTCCCTTGGAGCCTACCTAGACTCAGCCGGCTCTCCACGCTTTG
CCTGACCCTGCTTGCTCAACTCTAGTTAACGGTGGAGGGCAGTGTAGTCTGAGCAGTACTCGTTGCTGCC
GCGCGCGCCACCAGACATAATAGCTGACAGACTAACAGACTGTTCCTTTCCATGGGTCTTTTCTGCAGTC
ACCGTCGTCGACACGTGTGATCAGATATCGCGGCCGCTCTAGA
